Addgene plasmid #125461: lentiSAMv2 rs7903146-guide2
Purpose: CRISPR-mediated activation of human islet enhancer containing T2D-associated variant rs7903146 (TCF7L2 GWAS locus)
Depositing lab: Jorge Ferrer. Depositing organization: Imperial College London. Publication: Human pancreatic islet three-dimensional chromatin architecture provides insights into the genetics of type 2 diabetes. Miguel-Escalada I, Bonas-Guarch S, Cebola I, Ponsa-Cobas J, Mendieta-Esteban J, Atla G, Javierre BM, Rolando DMY, Farabella I, Morgan CC, Garcia-Hurtado J, Beucher A, Moran I, Pasquali L, Ramos-Rodriguez M, Appel EVR, Linneberg A, Gjesing AP, Witte DR, Pedersen O, Grarup N, Ravassard P, Torrents D, Mercader JM, Piemonti L, Berney T, de Koning EJP, Kerr-Conte J, Pattou F, Fedko IO, Groop L, Prokopenko I, Hansen T, Marti-Renom MA, Fraser P, Ferrer J. Nat Genet. 2019 Jun 28. pii: 10.1038/s41588-019-0457-0. doi: 10.1038/s41588-019-0457-0. PubMed 31253982.
Backbone
  Vector backbone: lentiSAMv2
  Backbone manufacturer: Feng Zhang (Addgene #75112)
  Vector type: Mammalian Expression, Lentiviral, CRISPR
  Selectable markers: Blasticidin
Growth in bacteria
  Bacterial resistance: Ampicillin, 100 μg/mL
  Growth temperature: 37°C
  Growth strain: Stbl3
  Copy number: High Copy
Gene/Insert
  Gene/Insert name: dCas9-VP64-2A-BlastR
  gRNA/shRNA sequence: AAAACTAAGGGTGCCTCATA
  Species: H. sapiens (human)
  Promoter: EF1a core and U6
  Cloning method: Restriction Enzyme; 5′ cloning site Unknown (destroyed during cloning); 3′ cloning site Unknown (destroyed during cloning)
  Sequencing primers: 5′ GATCCGCCACCATGGATGC
Terms and licenses: Academic/Nonprofit Terms; Industry Terms: Not Available to Industry
How to cite: lentiSAMv2 rs7903146-guide2 was a gift from Jorge Ferrer (Addgene plasmid # 125461 ; http://n2t.net/addgene:125461 ; RRID:Addgene_125461)
