[The description below was written by a language model from this plasmid's Addgene catalogue record and pLannotate feature annotations shown in this document.]
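Description:
lentiSAMv2 rs7903146-guide2 is a lentiviral CRISPR activation plasmid of about 13.5 kb, built on the lentiSAMv2 backbone. It carries a single guide RNA directed at a human pancreatic islet enhancer that contains the type 2 diabetes-associated variant rs7903146 at the TCF7L2 GWAS locus. In bacteria it is maintained through a high-copy ColE1/pUC-type origin with ampicillin resistance. The backbone also retains an f1 origin and an SV40/EM7-driven bleomycin/Zeocin resistance cassette, which lies outside the viral transfer region.

The transfer cassette has a typical third-generation layout. A CMV enhancer/promoter fused to a truncated HIV-1 5' LTR drives production of the genomic RNA in packaging cells. It is followed by the Ψ packaging signal with a partial gag sequence, the RRE for Rev-dependent nuclear export, and the cPPT/CTS. A WPRE and a truncated 3' LTR with a downstream bGH polyadenylation signal close the unit.

Two expression units sit inside this frame. A human U6 Pol III promoter transcribes the guide in an S. pyogenes scaffold modified with two MS2 stem loops, which can recruit MS2 coat protein fusions. No such fusion is encoded on this plasmid, so any MS2-tethered activator component would have to be supplied separately. The EF-1α core promoter drives NLS-tagged, catalytically dead Cas9 (D10A/N863A). According to the catalogue entry this is fused to VP64 and linked by a 2A peptide to blasticidin S deaminase, although the VP64 and 2A segments fall in an unannotated gap of the feature table. Blasticidin selects transduced mammalian cells. The stated use is transcriptional activation of the enhancer to examine its regulatory effects.
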