Features (pLannotate 1.2.2; 38 found; start..end, strand, type, name):
     18..36      +  misc_RNA       MS2 stem loop: stem loop that binds the bacteriophage MS2 coat protein
     47..83      +  misc_RNA       gRNA scaffold (fragment): guide RNA scaffold for the Streptococcus pyogenes CRISPR/Cas9 system
     88..106     +  misc_RNA       MS2 stem loop: stem loop that binds the bacteriophage MS2 coat protein
    117..136     +  misc_RNA       gRNA scaffold (fragment): guide RNA scaffold for the Streptococcus pyogenes CRISPR/Cas9 system
    149..167     +  CDS            small t antigen (fragment): SV40 (simian virus 40) small t antigen
    193..404     +  promoter       EF-1α core promoter: core promoter for human elongation factor EF-1α
    421..468     +  CDS            nucleoplasmin NLS: bipartite nuclear localization signal from nucleoplasmin
    468..4569    +  CDS            dCas9 (fragment): catalytically dead mutant of the Cas9 endonuclease from the Streptococcus pyogenes Type II CRISPR/Cas system RNA-guided DNA-binding protein that lacks endonuclease activity due to the D10A mutation in the RuvC catalytic domain and the N863A mutation in the HNH catalytic domain
   4894..5292    +  CDS            BSD: blasticidin S deaminase; Aspergillus terreus BSD; confers resistance to blasticidin
   5293..5314    +  misc_feature   MCS (fragment): pBluescript multiple cloning site
   5317..5905    +  misc_feature   WPRE: woodchuck hepatitis virus posttranscriptional regulatory element
   5842..6423    +  CDS            nef (fragment): NEF_HV1H2 - Experimental evidence at protein level: Swiss-Prot protein existence level 1. Extracellular Nef protein targets CD4(+) T-lymphocytes for apoptosis by interacting with CXCR4 surface receptors. From Human immunodeficiency virus type 1 group M subtype B (isolate HXB2) (HIV-1).
   6430..6610    +  LTR            5' LTR (truncated): truncated 5' long terminal repeat (LTR) from HIV-1
   6642..6866    +  polyA_signal   bGH poly(A) signal: bovine growth hormone polyadenylation signal
   6870..6891    +  promoter       SV40 promoter (fragment): SV40 enhancer and early promoter
   6912..7340    +  rep_origin     f1 ori (sequence partly withheld): f1 bacteriophage origin of replication; arrow indicates direction of (+) strand synthesis
   7354..7683    +  promoter       SV40 promoter: SV40 enhancer and early promoter
   7731..7778    +  promoter       EM7 promoter: synthetic bacterial promoter&nbsp
   7797..8171    +  CDS            BleoR: antibiotic-binding protein; Sh ble from Streptoalloteichus hindustanus; confers resistance to bleomycin, phleomycin, and Zeocin™
   8181..8306    +  CDS            ble (fragment): BLE_KLEPN - Experimental evidence at protein level: Swiss-Prot protein existence level 1. Binding protein with a strong affinity to the bleomycin family of antibiotics. Binds to CL990; an antimitotic-antibiotic compound. From Klebsiella pneumoniae.
   8301..8422    +  polyA_signal   SV40 poly(A) signal: SV40 polyadenylation signal
   8493..8515    -  protein_bind   lac operator (fragment): The lac repressor binds to the lac operator to inhibit transcription in E. coli. This inhibition can be relieved by adding lactose or isopropyl-β-D-thiogalactopyranoside (IPTG). lac repressor encoded by lacI
   8519..8549    -  promoter       lac promoter: promoter for the E. coli lac operon
   8564..8585    -  protein_bind   CAP binding site: CAP binding activates transcription in the presence of cAMP. E. coli catabolite activator protein
   8598..8690    -  CDS            lacI (fragment): lac repressor; lacI; The lac repressor binds to the lac operator to inhibit transcription in E. coli. This inhibition can be relieved by adding lactose or isopropyl-β-D-thiogalactopyranoside (IPTG).
   8873..9461    -  rep_origin     ori: high-copy-number ColE1/pMB1/pBR322/pUC origin of replication
   9632..10492   -  CDS            AmpR: β-lactamase; bla; confers resistance to ampicillin, carbenicillin, and related antibiotics
  10493..10597   -  promoter       AmpR promoter: bla
  10656..10708   -  misc_feature   bom (fragment): basis of mobility region from pBR322
  10863..11242   +  enhancer       CMV enhancer: human cytomegalovirus immediate early enhancer
  11243..11442   +  promoter       CMV promoter: human cytomegalovirus (CMV) immediate early promoter
  11460..11640   +  LTR            5' LTR (truncated): truncated 5' long terminal repeat (LTR) from HIV-1
  11687..11812   +  misc_feature   HIV-1 Ψ: packaging signal of human immunodeficiency virus type 1
  11796..12159   +  CDS            HIV-1 gag (fragment): gag protein from human immunodeficiency virus 1; gag
  12305..12538   +  misc_feature   RRE: The Rev response element (RRE) of HIV-1 allows for Rev-dependent mRNA export from the nucleus to the cytoplasm.
  12915..13015   +  CDS            Rev (fragment): human immunodeficiency virus 1 (HIV-1) Rev protein; rev; enhances nuclear export of unspliced and incompletely spliced viral mRNAs
  13065..13182   +  misc_feature   cPPT/CTS: central polypurine tract and central termination sequence of HIV-1
  13232..13472   +  promoter       U6 promoter: RNA polymerase III promoter for human U6 snRNA
>Addgene plasmid #125461 | lentiSAMv2 rs7903146-guide2 | addgene full sequence | sequence record 251396 | Addgene NGS Result
GTTTTAGAGCTAGGCCAACATGAGGATCACCCATGTCTGCAGGGCCTAGCAAGTTAAAATAAGGCTAGTC
CGTTATCAACTTGGCCAACATGAGGATCACCCATGTCTGCAGGGCCAAGTGGCACCGAGTCGGTGCTTTT
TTTGGATCCTAGGTCTTGAAAGGAGTGGGAATTGGCTCCGGTGCCCGTCAGTGGGCAGAGCGCACATCGC
CCACAGTCCCCGAGAAGTTGGGGGGAGGGGTCGGCAATTGATCCGGTGCCTAGAGAAGGTGGCGCGGGGT
AAACTGGGAAAGTGATGTCGTGTACTGGCTCCGCCTTTTTCCCGAGGGTGGGGGAGAACCGTATATAAGT
GCAGTAGTCGCCGTGAACGTTCTTTTTCGCAACGGGTTTGCCGCCAGAACACAGGCGTACGGCCACCATG
AAAAGGCCGGCGGCCACGAAAAAGGCCGGCCAGGCAAAAAAGAAAAAGGACAAGAAGTACAGCATCGGCC
TGGCCATCGGCACCAACTCTGTGGGCTGGGCCGTGATCACCGACGAGTACAAGGTGCCCAGCAAGAAATT
CAAGGTGCTGGGCAACACCGACCGGCACAGCATCAAGAAGAACCTGATCGGAGCCCTGCTGTTCGACAGC
GGCGAAACAGCCGAGGCCACCCGGCTGAAGAGAACCGCCAGAAGAAGATACACCAGACGGAAGAACCGGA
TCTGCTATCTGCAAGAGATCTTCAGCAACGAGATGGCCAAGGTGGACGACAGCTTCTTCCACAGACTGGA
AGAGTCCTTCCTGGTGGAAGAGGATAAGAAGCACGAGCGGCACCCCATCTTCGGCAACATCGTGGACGAG
GTGGCCTACCACGAGAAGTACCCCACCATCTACCACCTGAGAAAGAAACTGGTGGACAGCACCGACAAGG
CCGACCTGCGGCTGATCTATCTGGCCCTGGCCCACATGATCAAGTTCCGGGGCCACTTCCTGATCGAGGG
CGACCTGAACCCCGACAACAGCGACGTGGACAAGCTGTTCATCCAGCTGGTGCAGACCTACAACCAGCTG
TTCGAGGAAAACCCCATCAACGCCAGCGGCGTGGACGCCAAGGCCATCCTGTCTGCCAGACTGAGCAAGA
GCAGACGGCTGGAAAATCTGATCGCCCAGCTGCCCGGCGAGAAGAAGAATGGCCTGTTCGGCAACCTGAT
TGCCCTGAGCCTGGGCCTGACCCCCAACTTCAAGAGCAACTTCGACCTGGCCGAGGATGCCAAACTGCAG
CTGAGCAAGGACACCTACGACGACGACCTGGACAACCTGCTGGCCCAGATCGGCGACCAGTACGCCGACC
TGTTTCTGGCCGCCAAGAACCTGTCCGACGCCATCCTGCTGAGCGACATCCTGAGAGTGAACACCGAGAT
CACCAAGGCCCCCCTGAGCGCCTCTATGATCAAGAGATACGACGAGCACCACCAGGACCTGACCCTGCTG
AAAGCTCTCGTGCGGCAGCAGCTGCCTGAGAAGTACAAAGAGATTTTCTTCGACCAGAGCAAGAACGGCT
ACGCCGGCTACATTGACGGCGGAGCCAGCCAGGAAGAGTTCTACAAGTTCATCAAGCCCATCCTGGAAAA
GATGGACGGCACCGAGGAACTGCTCGTGAAGCTGAACAGAGAGGACCTGCTGCGGAAGCAGCGGACCTTC
GACAACGGCAGCATCCCCCACCAGATCCACCTGGGAGAGCTGCACGCCATTCTGCGGCGGCAGGAAGATT
TTTACCCATTCCTGAAGGACAACCGGGAAAAGATCGAGAAGATCCTGACCTTCCGCATCCCCTACTACGT
GGGCCCTCTGGCCAGGGGAAACAGCAGATTCGCCTGGATGACCAGAAAGAGCGAGGAAACCATCACCCCC
TGGAACTTCGAGGAAGTGGTGGACAAGGGCGCTTCCGCCCAGAGCTTCATCGAGCGGATGACCAACTTCG
ATAAGAACCTGCCCAACGAGAAGGTGCTGCCCAAGCACAGCCTGCTGTACGAGTACTTCACCGTGTATAA
CGAGCTGACCAAAGTGAAATACGTGACCGAGGGAATGAGAAAGCCCGCCTTCCTGAGCGGCGAGCAGAAA
AAGGCCATCGTGGACCTGCTGTTCAAGACCAACCGGAAAGTGACCGTGAAGCAGCTGAAAGAGGACTACT
TCAAGAAAATCGAGTGCTTCGACTCCGTGGAAATCTCCGGCGTGGAAGATCGGTTCAACGCCTCCCTGGG
CACATACCACGATCTGCTGAAAATTATCAAGGACAAGGACTTCCTGGACAATGAGGAAAACGAGGACATT
CTGGAAGATATCGTGCTGACCCTGACACTGTTTGAGGACAGAGAGATGATCGAGGAACGGCTGAAAACCT
ATGCCCACCTGTTCGACGACAAAGTGATGAAGCAGCTGAAGCGGCGGAGATACACCGGCTGGGGCAGGCT
GAGCCGGAAGCTGATCAACGGCATCCGGGACAAGCAGTCCGGCAAGACAATCCTGGATTTCCTGAAGTCC
GACGGCTTCGCCAACAGAAACTTCATGCAGCTGATCCACGACGACAGCCTGACCTTTAAAGAGGACATCC
AGAAAGCCCAGGTGTCCGGCCAGGGCGATAGCCTGCACGAGCACATTGCCAATCTGGCCGGCAGCCCCGC
CATTAAGAAGGGCATCCTGCAGACAGTGAAGGTGGTGGACGAGCTCGTGAAAGTGATGGGCCGGCACAAG
CCCGAGAACATCGTGATCGAAATGGCCAGAGAGAACCAGACCACCCAGAAGGGACAGAAGAACAGCCGCG
AGAGAATGAAGCGGATCGAAGAGGGCATCAAAGAGCTGGGCAGCCAGATCCTGAAAGAACACCCCGTGGA
AAACACCCAGCTGCAGAACGAGAAGCTGTACCTGTACTACCTGCAGAATGGGCGGGATATGTACGTGGAC
CAGGAACTGGACATCAACCGGCTGTCCGACTACGATGTGGACCACATCGTGCCTCAGAGCTTTCTGAAGG
ACGACTCCATCGACAACAAGGTGCTGACCAGAAGCGACAAGGCCCGGGGCAAGAGCGACAACGTGCCCTC
CGAAGAGGTCGTGAAGAAGATGAAGAACTACTGGCGGCAGCTGCTGAACGCCAAGCTGATTACCCAGAGA
AAGTTCGACAATCTGACCAAGGCCGAGAGAGGCGGCCTGAGCGAACTGGATAAGGCCGGCTTCATCAAGA
GACAGCTGGTGGAAACCCGGCAGATCACAAAGCACGTGGCACAGATCCTGGACTCCCGGATGAACACTAA
GTACGACGAGAATGACAAGCTGATCCGGGAAGTGAAAGTGATCACCCTGAAGTCCAAGCTGGTGTCCGAT
TTCCGGAAGGATTTCCAGTTTTACAAAGTGCGCGAGATCAACAACTACCACCACGCCCACGACGCCTACC
TGAACGCCGTCGTGGGAACCGCCCTGATCAAAAAGTACCCTAAGCTGGAAAGCGAGTTCGTGTACGGCGA
CTACAAGGTGTACGACGTGCGGAAGATGATCGCCAAGAGCGAGCAGGAAATCGGCAAGGCTACCGCCAAG
TACTTCTTCTACAGCAACATCATGAACTTTTTCAAGACCGAGATTACCCTGGCCAACGGCGAGATCCGGA
AGCGGCCTCTGATCGAGACAAACGGCGAAACCGGGGAGATCGTGTGGGATAAGGGCCGGGATTTTGCCAC
CGTGCGGAAAGTGCTGAGCATGCCCCAAGTGAATATCGTGAAAAAGACCGAGGTGCAGACAGGCGGCTTC
AGCAAAGAGTCTATCCTGCCCAAGAGGAACAGCGATAAGCTGATCGCCAGAAAGAAGGACTGGGACCCTA
AGAAGTACGGCGGCTTCGACAGCCCCACCGTGGCCTATTCTGTGCTGGTGGTGGCCAAAGTGGAAAAGGG
CAAGTCCAAGAAACTGAAGAGTGTGAAAGAGCTGCTGGGGATCACCATCATGGAAAGAAGCAGCTTCGAG
AAGAATCCCATCGACTTTCTGGAAGCCAAGGGCTACAAAGAAGTGAAAAAGGACCTGATCATCAAGCTGC
CTAAGTACTCCCTGTTCGAGCTGGAAAACGGCCGGAAGAGAATGCTGGCCTCTGCCGGCGAACTGCAGAA
GGGAAACGAACTGGCCCTGCCCTCCAAATATGTGAACTTCCTGTACCTGGCCAGCCACTATGAGAAGCTG
AAGGGCTCCCCCGAGGATAATGAGCAGAAACAGCTGTTTGTGGAACAGCACAAGCACTACCTGGACGAGA
TCATCGAGCAGATCAGCGAGTTCTCCAAGAGAGTGATCCTGGCCGACGCTAATCTGGACAAAGTGCTGTC
CGCCTACAACAAGCACCGGGATAAGCCCATCAGAGAGCAGGCCGAGAATATCATCCACCTGTTTACCCTG
ACCAATCTGGGAGCCCCTGCCGCCTTCAAGTACTTTGACACCACCATCGACCGGAAGAGGTACACCAGCA
CCAAAGAGGTGCTGGACGCCACCCTGATCCACCAGAGCATCACCGGCCTGTACGAGACACGGATCGACCT
GTCTCAGCTGGGAGGCGACAGCGCTGGAGGAGGTGGAAGCGGAGGAGGAGGAAGCGGAGGAGGAGGTAGC
GGACCTAAGAAAAAGAGGAAGGTGGCGGCCGCTGGATCCGGACGGGCTGACGCATTGGACGATTTTGATC
TGGATATGCTGGGAAGTGACGCCCTCGATGATTTTGACCTTGACATGCTTGGTTCGGATGCCCTTGATGA
CTTTGACCTCGACATGCTCGGCAGTGACGCCCTTGATGATTTCGACCTGGACATGCTGATTAACTGTACA
GGCAGTGGAGAGGGCAGAGGAAGTCTGCTAACATGCGGTGACGTCGAGGAGAATCCTGGCCCAATGGCCA
AGCCTTTGTCTCAAGAAGAATCCACCCTCATTGAAAGAGCAACGGCTACAATCAACAGCATCCCCATCTC
TGAAGACTACAGCGTCGCCAGCGCAGCTCTCTCTAGCGACGGCCGCATCTTCACTGGTGTCAATGTATAT
CATTTTACTGGGGGACCTTGTGCAGAACTCGTGGTGCTGGGCACTGCTGCTGCTGCGGCAGCTGGCAACC
TGACTTGTATCGTCGCGATCGGAAATGAGAACAGGGGCATCTTGAGCCCCTGCGGACGGTGCCGACAGGT
GCTTCTCGATCTGCATCCTGGGATCAAAGCCATAGTGAAGGACAGTGATGGACAGCCGACGGCAGTTGGG
ATTCGTGAATTGCTGCCCTCTGGTTATGTGTGGGAGGGCTAAGAATTCGATATCAAGCTTATCGGTAATC
AACCTCTGGATTACAAAATTTGTGAAAGATTGACTGGTATTCTTAACTATGTTGCTCCTTTTACGCTATG
TGGATACGCTGCTTTAATGCCTTTGTATCATGCTATTGCTTCCCGTATGGCTTTCATTTTCTCCTCCTTG
TATAAATCCTGGTTGCTGTCTCTTTATGAGGAGTTGTGGCCCGTTGTCAGGCAACGTGGCGTGGTGTGCA
CTGTGTTTGCTGACGCAACCCCCACTGGTTGGGGCATTGCCACCACCTGTCAGCTCCTTTCCGGGACTTT
CGCTTTCCCCCTCCCTATTGCCACGGCGGAACTCATCGCCGCCTGCCTTGCCCGCTGCTGGACAGGGGCT
CGGCTGTTGGGCACTGACAATTCCGTGGTGTTGTCGGGGAAATCATCGTCCTTTCCTTGGCTGCTCGCCT
GTGTTGCCACCTGGATTCTGCGCGGGACGTCCTTCTGCTACGTCCCTTCGGCCCTCAATCCAGCGGACCT
TCCTTCCCGCGGCCTGCTGCCGGCTCTGCGGCCTCTTCCGCGTCTTCGCCTTCGCCCTCAGACGAGTCGG
ATCTCCCTTTGGGCCGCCTCCCCGCATCGATACCGTCGACCTCGAGACCTAGAAAAACATGGAGCAATCA
CAAGTAGCAATACAGCAGCTACCAATGCTGATTGTGCCTGGCTAGAAGCACAAGAGGAGGAGGAGGTGGG
TTTTCCAGTCACACCTCAGGTACCTTTAAGACCAATGACTTACAAGGCAGCTGTAGATCTTAGCCACTTT
TTAAAAGAAAAGGGGGGACTGGAAGGGCTAATTCACTCCCAACGAAGACAAGATATCCTTGATCTGTGGA
TCTACCACACACAAGGCTACTTCCCTGATTGGCAGAACTACACACCAGGGCCAGGGATCAGATATCCACT
GACCTTTGGATGGTGCTACAAGCTAGTACCAGTTGAGCAAGAGAAGGTAGAAGAAGCCAATGAAGGAGAG
AACACCCGCTTGTTACACCCTGTGAGCCTGCATGGGATGGATGACCCGGAGAGAGAAGTATTAGAGTGGA
GGTTTGACAGCCGCCTAGCATTTCATCACATGGCCCGAGAGCTGCATCCGGACTGTACTGGGTCTCTCTG
GTTAGACCAGATCTGAGCCTGGGAGCTCTCTGGCTAACTAGGGAACCCACTGCTTAAGCCTCAATAAAGC
TTGCCTTGAGTGCTTCAAGTAGTGTGTGCCCGTCTGTTGTGTGACTCTGGTAACTAGAGATCCCTCAGAC
CCTTTTAGTCAGTGTGGAAAATCTCTAGCAGGGCCCGTTTAAACCCGCTGATCAGCCTCGACTGTGCCTT
CTAGTTGCCAGCCATCTGTTGTTTGCCCCTCCCCCGTGCCTTCCTTGACCCTGGAAGGTGCCACTCCCAC
TGTCCTTTCCTAATAAAATGAGGAAATTGCATCGCATTGTCTGAGTAGGTGTCATTCTATTCTGGGGGGT
GGGGTGGGGCAGGACAGCAAGGGGGAGGATTGGGAAGACAATAGCAGGCATGCTGGGGATGCGGTGGGCT
CTATGGCTTCTGAGGCGGAAAGAACCAGCTGGGGCTCTAGGGGGTATCCCC
[124 nt withheld, positions 6912-7035]
C
[91 nt withheld, positions 7037-7127]
A
[49 nt withheld, positions 7129-7177]
CCTTTGACGTTGGAGTCCACGTTCTTT
[37 nt withheld, positions 7205-7241]
ACCCTATCTCGGTCTATTCTTTTGATTTATAAGGGATTTTGCCGATTTCGGCCTATTGGTTAAAAAATGA
GCTGATTTAACAAAAATTTAACGCGAATTAATTCTGTGGAATGTGTGTCAGTTAGGGTGTGGAAAGTCCC
CAGGCTCCCCAGCAGGCAGAAGTATGCAAAGCATGCATCTCAATTAGTCAGCAACCAGGTGTGGAAAGTC
CCCAGGCTCCCCAGCAGGCAGAAGTATGCAAAGCATGCATCTCAATTAGTCAGCAACCATAGTCCCGCCC
CTAACTCCGCCCATCCCGCCCCTAACTCCGCCCAGTTCCGCCCATTCTCCGCCCCATGGCTGACTAATTT
TTTTTATTTATGCAGAGGCCGAGGCCGCCTCTGCCTCTGAGCTATTCCAGAAGTAGTGAGGAGGCTTTTT
TGGAGGCCTAGGCTTTTGCAAAAAGCTCCCGGGAGCTTGTATATCCATTTTCGGATCTGATCAGCACGTG
TTGACAATTAATCATCGGCATAGTATATCGGCATAGTATAATACGACAAGGTGAGGAACTAAACCATGGC
CAAGTTGACCAGTGCCGTTCCGGTGCTCACCGCGCGCGACGTCGCCGGAGCGGTCGAGTTCTGGACCGAC
CGGCTCGGGTTCTCCCGGGACTTCGTGGAGGACGACTTCGCCGGTGTGGTCCGGGACGACGTGACCCTGT
TCATCAGCGCGGTCCAGGACCAGGTGGTGCCGGACAACACCCTGGCCTGGGTGTGGGTGCGCGGCCTGGA
CGAGCTGTACGCCGAGTGGTCGGAGGTCGTGTCCACGAACTTCCGGGACGCCTCCGGGCCGGCCATGACC
GAGATCGGCGAGCAGCCGTGGGGGCGGGAGTTCGCCCTGCGCGACCCGGCCGGCAACTGCGTGCACTTCG
TGGCCGAGGAGCAGGACTGACACGTGCTACGAGATTTCGATTCCACCGCCGCCTTCTATGAAAGGTTGGG
CTTCGGAATCGTTTTCCGGGACGCCGGCTGGATGATCCTCCAGCGCGGGGATCTCATGCTGGAGTTCTTC
GCCCACCCCAACTTGTTTATTGCAGCTTATAATGGTTACAAATAAAGCAATAGCATCACAAATTTCACAA
ATAAAGCATTTTTTTCACTGCATTCTAGTTGTGGTTTGTCCAAACTCATCAATGTATCTTATCATGTCTG
TATACCGTCGACCTCTAGCTAGAGCTTGGCGTAATCATGGTCATAGCTGTTTCCTGTGTGAAATTGTTAT
CCGCTCACAATTCCACACAACATACGAGCCGGAAGCATAAAGTGTAAAGCCTGGGGTGCCTAATGAGTGA
GCTAACTCACATTAATTGCGTTGCGCTCACTGCCCGCTTTCCAGTCGGGAAACCTGTCGTGCCAGCTGCA
TTAATGAATCGGCCAACGCGCGGGGAGAGGCGGTTTGCGTATTGGGCGCTCTTCCGCTTCCTCGCTCACT
GACTCGCTGCGCTCGGTCGTTCGGCTGCGGCGAGCGGTATCAGCTCACTCAAAGGCGGTAATACGGTTAT
CCACAGAATCAGGGGATAACGCAGGAAAGAACATGTGAGCAAAAGGCCAGCAAAAGGCCAGGAACCGTAA
AAAGGCCGCGTTGCTGGCGTTTTTCCATAGGCTCCGCCCCCCTGACGAGCATCACAAAAATCGACGCTCA
AGTCAGAGGTGGCGAAACCCGACAGGACTATAAAGATACCAGGCGTTTCCCCCTGGAAGCTCCCTCGTGC
GCTCTCCTGTTCCGACCCTGCCGCTTACCGGATACCTGTCCGCCTTTCTCCCTTCGGGAAGCGTGGCGCT
TTCTCATAGCTCACGCTGTAGGTATCTCAGTTCGGTGTAGGTCGTTCGCTCCAAGCTGGGCTGTGTGCAC
GAACCCCCCGTTCAGCCCGACCGCTGCGCCTTATCCGGTAACTATCGTCTTGAGTCCAACCCGGTAAGAC
ACGACTTATCGCCACTGGCAGCAGCCACTGGTAACAGGATTAGCAGAGCGAGGTATGTAGGCGGTGCTAC
AGAGTTCTTGAAGTGGTGGCCTAACTACGGCTACACTAGAAGAACAGTATTTGGTATCTGCGCTCTGCTG
AAGCCAGTTACCTTCGGAAAAAGAGTTGGTAGCTCTTGATCCGGCAAACAAACCACCGCTGGTAGCGGTG
GTTTTTTTGTTTGCAAGCAGCAGATTACGCGCAGAAAAAAAGGATCTCAAGAAGATCCTTTGATCTTTTC
TACGGGGTCTGACGCTCAGTGGAACGAAAACTCACGTTAAGGGATTTTGGTCATGAGATTATCAAAAAGG
ATCTTCACCTAGATCCTTTTAAATTAAAAATGAAGTTTTAAATCAATCTAAAGTATATATGAGTAAACTT
GGTCTGACAGTTACCAATGCTTAATCAGTGAGGCACCTATCTCAGCGATCTGTCTATTTCGTTCATCCAT
AGTTGCCTGACTCCCCGTCGTGTAGATAACTACGATACGGGAGGGCTTACCATCTGGCCCCAGTGCTGCA
ATGATACCGCGAGACCCACGCTCACCGGCTCCAGATTTATCAGCAATAAACCAGCCAGCCGGAAGGGCCG
AGCGCAGAAGTGGTCCTGCAACTTTATCCGCCTCCATCCAGTCTATTAATTGTTGCCGGGAAGCTAGAGT
AAGTAGTTCGCCAGTTAATAGTTTGCGCAACGTTGTTGCCATTGCTACAGGCATCGTGGTGTCACGCTCG
TCGTTTGGTATGGCTTCATTCAGCTCCGGTTCCCAACGATCAAGGCGAGTTACATGATCCCCCATGTTGT
GCAAAAAAGCGGTTAGCTCCTTCGGTCCTCCGATCGTTGTCAGAAGTAAGTTGGCCGCAGTGTTATCACT
CATGGTTATGGCAGCACTGCATAATTCTCTTACTGTCATGCCATCCGTAAGATGCTTTTCTGTGACTGGT
GAGTACTCAACCAAGTCATTCTGAGAATAGTGTATGCGGCGACCGAGTTGCTCTTGCCCGGCGTCAATAC
GGGATAATACCGCGCCACATAGCAGAACTTTAAAAGTGCTCATCATTGGAAAACGTTCTTCGGGGCGAAA
ACTCTCAAGGATCTTACCGCTGTTGAGATCCAGTTCGATGTAACCCACTCGTGCACCCAACTGATCTTCA
GCATCTTTTACTTTCACCAGCGTTTCTGGGTGAGCAAAAACAGGAAGGCAAAATGCCGCAAAAAAGGGAA
TAAGGGCGACACGGAAATGTTGAATACTCATACTCTTCCTTTTTCAATATTATTGAAGCATTTATCAGGG
TTATTGTCTCATGAGCGGATACATATTTGAATGTATTTAGAAAAATAAACAAATAGGGGTTCCGCGCACA
TTTCCCCGAAAAGTGCCACCTGACGTCGACGGATCGGGAGATCTCCCGATCCCCTATGGTGCACTCTCAG
TACAATCTGCTCTGATGCCGCATAGTTAAGCCAGTATCTGCTCCCTGCTTGTGTGTTGGAGGTCGCTGAG
TAGTGCGCGAGCAAAATTTAAGCTACAACAAGGCAAGGCTTGACCGACAATTGCATGAAGAATCTGCTTA
GGGTTAGGCGTTTTGCGCTGCTTCGCGATGTACGGGCCAGATATACGCGTTGACATTGATTATTGACTAG
TTATTAATAGTAATCAATTACGGGGTCATTAGTTCATAGCCCATATATGGAGTTCCGCGTTACATAACTT
ACGGTAAATGGCCCGCCTGGCTGACCGCCCAACGACCCCCGCCCATTGACGTCAATAATGACGTATGTTC
CCATAGTAACGCCAATAGGGACTTTCCATTGACGTCAATGGGTGGAGTATTTACGGTAAACTGCCCACTT
GGCAGTACATCAAGTGTATCATATGCCAAGTACGCCCCCTATTGACGTCAATGACGGTAAATGGCCCGCC
TGGCATTATGCCCAGTACATGACCTTATGGGACTTTCCTACTTGGCAGTACATCTACGTATTAGTCATCG
CTATTACCATGGTGATGCGGTTTTGGCAGTACATCAATGGGCGTGGATAGCGGTTTGACTCACGGGGATT
TCCAAGTCTCCACCCCATTGACGTCAATGGGAGTTTGTTTTGGCACCAAAATCAACGGGACTTTCCAAAA
TGTCGTAACAACTCCGCCCCATTGACGCAAATGGGCGGTAGGCGTGTACGGTGGGAGGTCTATATAAGCA
GCGCGTTTTGCCTGTACTGGGTCTCTCTGGTTAGACCAGATCTGAGCCTGGGAGCTCTCTGGCTAACTAG
GGAACCCACTGCTTAAGCCTCAATAAAGCTTGCCTTGAGTGCTTCAAGTAGTGTGTGCCCGTCTGTTGTG
TGACTCTGGTAACTAGAGATCCCTCAGACCCTTTTAGTCAGTGTGGAAAATCTCTAGCAGTGGCGCCCGA
ACAGGGACTTGAAAGCGAAAGGGAAACCAGAGGAGCTCTCTCGACGCAGGACTCGGCTTGCTGAAGCGCG
CACGGCAAGAGGCGAGGGGCGGCGACTGGTGAGTACGCCAAAAATTTTGACTAGCGGAGGCTAGAAGGAG
AGAGATGGGTGCGAGAGCGTCAGTATTAAGCGGGGGAGAATTAGATCGCGATGGGAAAAAATTCGGTTAA
GGCCAGGGGGAAAGAAAAAATATAAATTAAAACATATAGTATGGGCAAGCAGGGAGCTAGAACGATTCGC
AGTTAATCCTGGCCTGTTAGAAACATCAGAAGGCTGTAGACAAATACTGGGACAGCTACAACCATCCCTT
CAGACAGGATCAGAAGAACTTAGATCATTATATAATACAGTAGCAACCCTCTATTGTGTGCATCAAAGGA
TAGAGATAAAAGACACCAAGGAAGCTTTAGACAAGATAGAGGAAGAGCAAAACAAAAGTAAGACCACCGC
ACAGCAAGCGGCCGCTGATCTTCAGACCTGGAGGAGGAGATATGAGGGACAATTGGAGAAGTGAATTATA
TAAATATAAAGTAGTAAAAATTGAACCATTAGGAGTAGCACCCACCAAGGCAAAGAGAAGAGTGGTGCAG
AGAGAAAAAAGAGCAGTGGGAATAGGAGCTTTGTTCCTTGGGTTCTTGGGAGCAGCAGGAAGCACTATGG
GCGCAGCGTCAATGACGCTGACGGTACAGGCCAGACAATTATTGTCTGGTATAGTGCAGCAGCAGAACAA
TTTGCTGAGGGCTATTGAGGCGCAACAGCATCTGTTGCAACTCACAGTCTGGGGCATCAAGCAGCTCCAG
GCAAGAATCCTGGCTGTGGAAAGATACCTAAAGGATCAACAGCTCCTGGGGATTTGGGGTTGCTCTGGAA
AACTCATTTGCACCACTGCTGTGCCTTGGAATGCTAGTTGGAGTAATAAATCTCTGGAACAGATTTGGAA
TCACACGACCTGGATGGAGTGGGACAGAGAAATTAACAATTACACAAGCTTAATACACTCCTTAATTGAA
GAATCGCAAAACCAGCAAGAAAAGAATGAACAAGAATTATTGGAATTAGATAAATGGGCAAGTTTGTGGA
ATTGGTTTAACATAACAAATTGGCTGTGGTATATAAAATTATTCATAATGATAGTAGGAGGCTTGGTAGG
TTTAAGAATAGTTTTTGCTGTACTTTCTATAGTGAATAGAGTTAGGCAGGGATATTCACCATTATCGTTT
CAGACCCACCTCCCAACCCCGAGGGGACCCGACAGGCCCGAAGGAATAGAAGAAGAAGGTGGAGAGAGAG
ACAGAGACAGATCCATTCGATTAGTGAACGGATCGGCACTGCGTGCGCCAATTCTGCAGACAAATGGCAG
TATTCATCCACAATTTTAAAAGAAAAGGGGGGATTGGGGGGTACAGTGCAGGGGAAAGAATAGTAGACAT
AATAGCAACAGACATACAAACTAAAGAATTACAAAAACAAATTACAAAAATTCAAAATTTTCGGGTTTAT
TACAGGGACAGCAGAGATCCAGTTTGGTTAATTAGCTAGCGAGGGCCTATTTCCCATGATTCCTTCATAT
TTGCATATACGATACAAGGCTGTTAGAGAGATAATTGGAATTAATTTGACTGTAAACACAAAGATATTAG
TACAAAATACGTGACGTAGAAAGTAATAATTTCTTGGGTAGTTTGCAGTTTTAAAATTATGTTTTAAAAT
GGACTATCATATGCTTACCGTAACTTGAAAGTATTTCGATTTCTTGGCTTTATATATCTTGTGGAAAGGA
CGAAACACCGAAAACTAAGGGTGCCTCATA
