>Addgene plasmid #125461 | lentiSAMv2 rs7903146-guide2 | depositor partial sequence | sequence record 240100 | Guide RNA, MS2 stem loops
NAACACCGAAAACTAAGGGTGCCTCATAGTTTTAGAGCTAGGCCAACATGAGGATCACCCATGTCTGCAG
GGCCTAGCAAGTTAAAATAAGGCTAGTCCGTTATCAACTTGGCCAACATGAGGATCACCCATGTCTGCAG
GGCCAAGTGGCACCGAGTCGGTGCTTTTTTTGGATCCTAGGTCTTGAAAGGAGTGGGAATTGGCTCCGGT
GCCCGTCAGTGGGCAGAGCGCACATCGCCCACAGTCCCCGAGAAGTTGGGGGGAGGGGTCGGCAATTGAT
CCGGTGCCTANAGAAGGTGGCGCGGGGTAAACTGGGAAAGTGATGTCNTGTACTGNCTCCNCCTTTTTCC
CNAGGGTGGGGNANA
